Addgene plasmid #186419: pAAV-hSyn-DIO-Egr3-miR-IRES-mCitrine
Purpose: Expression of shRNA for the knock down of mouse Egr3
Depositing lab: Mary Kay Lobo. Depositing organization: University of Maryland, Baltimore. Publication: Opposing role for Egr3 in nucleus accumbens cell subtypes in cocaine action. Chandra R, Francis TC, Konkalmatt P, Amgalan A, Gancarz AM, Dietz DM, Lobo MK. J Neurosci. 2015 May 20;35(20):7927-37. doi: 10.1523/JNEUROSCI.0548-15.2015. PubMed 25995477.
Backbone
  Vector backbone: pAAV-hSyn-DIO-IRES-mCitrine
  Backbone manufacturer: Bryan Roth
  Backbone size w/o insert (bp): 6181
  Total vector size (bp): 6315
  Vector type: AAV
  Selectable markers: Not Applicable
Growth in bacteria
  Bacterial resistance: Ampicillin, 100 μg/mL
  Growth temperature: 37°C
  Growth strain: NEB Stable
  Copy number: High Copy
Gene/Insert
  Gene/Insert name: miREgr3-5D
  gRNA/shRNA sequence: Early Growth Response 3
  Species: M. musculus (mouse)
  GenBank ID: 13655
  Promoter: human Synapsin1
  Tag / fusion protein: mCitrine
  Cloning method: Restriction Enzyme; 5′ cloning site StuI (not destroyed); 3′ cloning site NheI (not destroyed)
  Sequencing primers: 5′ acaccggccttattccaagc; 3′ acgggccacaactcctcata
Terms and licenses: Academic/Nonprofit Terms; Industry Terms: Not Available to Industry
How to cite: pAAV-hSyn-DIO-Egr3-miR-IRES-mCitrine was a gift from Mary Kay Lobo (Addgene plasmid # 186419 ; http://n2t.net/addgene:186419 ; RRID:Addgene_186419)
