[The description below was written by a language model from this plasmid's Addgene catalogue record and pLannotate feature annotations shown in this document.]
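Description:
pAAV-hSyn-DIO-Egr3-miR-IRES-mCitrine is an AAV transfer plasmid of about 6.3 kb, built on the pAAV-hSyn-DIO-IRES-mCitrine backbone, for Cre-dependent, neuron-restricted knockdown of mouse Egr3 (Early Growth Response 3). In bacteria it is maintained as a high-copy plasmid through a ColE1/pUC-type origin and selected with ampicillin via the β-lactamase gene. An f1 phage origin is also present. No eukaryotic selectable marker is recorded. The expression cassette is flanked by AAV2 inverted terminal repeats, which allow it to be packaged into recombinant AAV particles. In the sequenced record the left ITR is annotated only as short fragments, while the right ITR is called in full.

The payload is driven by the human synapsin I promoter, which confers neuron-specific expression. Downstream lies a double-floxed inverted (DIO) cassette bounded by paired lox2272 and loxP sites in opposing orientations. Within it, on the reverse strand, sit an artificial microRNA against Egr3 (insert miREgr3-5D) embedded between mouse miR-155 5′ and 3′ flanking sequences, an EMCV IRES, and the yellow fluorescent protein mCitrine. Without Cre the cassette is antisense to the promoter and is not productively expressed. Cre recombination at the incompatible lox pairs flips it and locks it in the sense orientation, yielding a single Pol II transcript. The miR-155 scaffold in that transcript is processed into the Egr3-targeting small RNA, and the IRES directs translation of mCitrine to mark the expressing cells. Although the catalogue lists mCitrine as a tag, this arrangement makes it a co-expressed reporter rather than a fusion partner. A WPRE and the human growth hormone polyadenylation signal follow the cassette to enhance transcript stability and 3′ end processing. The associated publication concerns Egr3 function in nucleus accumbens cell subtypes during cocaine action, which fits use of the vector for cell-type-specific knockdown in Cre-expressing neurons.
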