Features (pLannotate 1.2.2; 25 found; start..end, strand, type, name):
     12..39      +  repeat_region  AAV2 ITR (fragment): inverted terminal repeat of adeno-associated virus serotype 2 inverted
     68..95      +  repeat_region  AAV2 ITR (fragment): inverted terminal repeat of adeno-associated virus serotype 2 inverted
    175..622     +  promoter       hSyn promoter: human synapsin I promoter; confers neuron-specific expression (Kügler et al., 2003)
    636..653     +  misc_feature   MCS (fragment): pUC18/19 multiple cloning site
    660..693     +  protein_bind   lox2272: Cre-mediated recombination occurs in the 8-bp core sequence (GGATACTT). lox2272 sites are compatible with each other, but incompatible with loxP or loxN sites (Lee and Saito, 1988). Cre recombinase
    694..743     -  intron         β-globin intron (fragment): internally truncated intron from human β-globin
    744..777     +  protein_bind   loxP: Cre-mediated recombination occurs in the 8-bp core sequence (GCATACAT). Cre recombinase
    792..1508    -  CDS            mCitrine: mCitrine is a basic (constitutively fluorescent) yellow fluorescent protein published in 2001, derived from Aequorea victoria.
   1515..1977    -  misc_feature   IRES: internal ribosome entry site (IRES) of the encephalomyocarditis virus (EMCV)
   2134..2175    -  ncRNA          3' miR-155: sequence downstream of the precursor of mouse miR-155 microRNA (Uva et al., 2013) miRNA
   2239..2265    -  ncRNA          5' miR-155: sequence upstream of the precursor of mouse miR-155 microRNA (Uva et al., 2013) miRNA
   2292..2325    -  protein_bind   lox2272: Cre-mediated recombination occurs in the 8-bp core sequence (GGATACTT). lox2272 sites are compatible with each other, but incompatible with loxP or loxN sites (Lee and Saito, 1988). Cre recombinase
   2326..2375    -  intron         β-globin intron (fragment): internally truncated intron from human β-globin
   2376..2409    -  protein_bind   loxP: Cre-mediated recombination occurs in the 8-bp core sequence (GCATACAT). Cre recombinase
   2410..2434    +  misc_feature   MCS (fragment): pBluescript multiple cloning site
   2434..3022    +  misc_feature   WPRE: woodchuck hepatitis virus posttranscriptional regulatory element
   3054..3530    +  polyA_signal   hGH poly(A) signal: human growth hormone polyadenylation signal
   3570..3710    +  repeat_region  AAV2 ITR: inverted terminal repeat of adeno-associated virus serotype 2 inverted
   3715..3766    -  misc_feature   bom (fragment): basis of mobility region from pBR322
   3785..4240    +  rep_origin     f1 ori (sequence partly withheld): f1 bacteriophage origin of replication; arrow indicates direction of (+) strand synthesis
   4241..4290    -  misc_feature   bom (fragment): basis of mobility region from pBR322
   4392..4427    -  CDS            rop (fragment): Rop protein, which maintains plasmids at low copy number; rop
   4522..4626    +  promoter       AmpR promoter: bla
   4627..5487    +  CDS            AmpR: β-lactamase; bla; confers resistance to ampicillin, carbenicillin, and related antibiotics
   5658..6246    +  rep_origin     ori: high-copy-number ColE1/pMB1/pBR322/pUC origin of replication
>Addgene plasmid #186419 | pAAV-hSyn-DIO-Egr3-miR-IRES-mCitrine | addgene full sequence | sequence record 368003 | Addgene NGS Result
CCTGCAGGCAGCTGCGCGCTCGCTCGCTCACTGAGGCCGCCCGGGCGTCGGGCGACCTTTGGTCGCCCGG
CCTCAGTGAGCGAGCGAGCGCGCAGAGAGGGAGTGGCCAACTCCATCACTAGGGGTTCCTGCGGCCGCAC
GCGTGTGTCTAGACTGCAGAGGGCCCTGCGTATGAGTGCAAGTGGGTTTTAGGACCAGGATGAGGCGGGG
TGGGGGTGCCTACCTGACGACCGACCCCGACCCACTGGACAAGCACCCAACCCCCATTCCCCAAATTGCG
CATCCCCTATCAGAGAGGGGGAGGGGAAACAGGATGCGGCGAGGCGCGTGCGCACTGCCAGCTTCAGCAC
CGCGGACAGTGCCTTCGCCCCCGCCTGGCGGCGCGCGCCACCGCCGCCTCAGCACTGAAGGCGCGCTGAC
GTCACTCGCCGGTCCCCCGCAAACTCCCCTTCCCGGCCACCTTGGTCGCGTCCGCGCCGCCGCCGGCCCA
GCCGGACCGCACCACGCGAGGCGCGAGATAGGGGGGCACGGGCGCGACCATCTGCGCTGCGGCGCCGGCG
ACTCAGCGCTGCCTCAGTCTGCGGTGGGCAGCGGAGGAGTCGTGTCGTGCCTGAGAGCGCAGTCGAGAAG
GTACCGGATCCTCTAGAGTCGACTCCGGAATAACTTCGTATAGGATACTTTATACGAAGTTATGCAGAAT
GGTAGCTGGATTGTAGCTGCTATTAGCAATATGAAACCTCTTAATAACTTCGTATAGCATACATTATACG
AAGTTATGGCGCGCCCTATCACTTGTACAGCTCGTCCATGCCGAGAGTGATCCCGGCGGCGGTCACGAAC
TCCAGCAGGACCATGTGATCGCGCTTCTCGTTGGGGTCTTTGCTCAGTTTGGACTGGTAGCTCAGGTAGT
GGTTGTCGGGCAGCAGCACGGGGCCGTCGCCGATGGGGGTGTTCTGCTGGTAGTGGTCGGCGAGCTGCAC
GCTGCCGTCCTCGATGTTGTGGCGGATCTTGAAGTTCACCTTGATGCCGTTCTTCTGCTTGTCGGCCATG
ATATAGACGTTGTGGCTGTTGTAGTTGTACTCCAGCTTGTGCCCCAGGATGTTGCCGTCCTCCTTGAAGT
CGATGCCCTTCAGCTCGATGCGGTTCACCAGGGTGTCGCCCTCGAACTTCACCTCGGCGCGGGTCTTGTA
GTTGCCGTCGTCCTTGAAGAAGATGGTGCGCTCCTGGACGTAGCCTTCGGGCATGGCGGACTTGAAGAAG
TCGTGCTGCTTCATGTGGTCGGGGTAGCGGGCGAAGCACATCAGGCCGTAGCCGAAGGTGGTCACGAGGG
TGGGCCAGGGCACGGGCAGCTTGCCGGTGGTGCAGATGAACTTCAGGGTCAGCTTGCCGTAGGTGGCATC
GCCCTCGCCCTCGCCGGACACGCTGAACTTGTGGCCGTTTACGTCGCCGTCCAGCTCGACCAGGATGGGC
ACCACCCCGGTGAACAGCTCCTCGCCCTTGCTCACCATGGTGGCTTATCATCGTGTTTTTCAAAGGAAAA
CCACGTCCCCGTGGTTCGGGGGGCCTAGACGTTTTTTTAACCTCGACTAAACACATGTAAAGCATGTGCA
CCGAGGCCCCAGATCAGATCCCATACAATGGGGTACCTTCTGGGCATCCTTCAGCCCCTTGTTGAATACG
CTTGAGGAGAGCCATTTGACTCTTTCCACAACTATCCAACTCACAACGTGGCACTGGGGTTGTGCCGCCT
TTGCAGGTGTATCTTATACACGTGGCTTTTGGCCGCAGAGGCACCTGTCGCCAGGTGGGGGGTTCCGCTG
CCTGCAAAGGGTCGCTACAGACGTTGTTTGTCTTCAAGAAGCTTCCAGAGGAACTGCTTCCTTCACGACA
TTCAACAGACCTTGCATTCCTTTGGCGAGAGGGGAAAGACCCCTAGGAATGCTCGTCAAGAAGACAGGGC
CAGGTTTCCGGGCCCTCACATTGCCAAAAGACGGCAATATGGTGGAAAATAACATATAGACAAACGCACA
CCGGCCTTATTCCAAGCGGCTTCGGCCAGTAACGTTAGGGGGGGGGGAGGGAGAGGGGCGATATCGCGGC
CGCCTACAAGGATCTCGAGTGCGGCCAGATCTGGGCCATTTGTTCCATGTGAGTGCTAGTAACAGGCCTT
GTGTCCTGGTAGCCATCTGTGTAATGGGTCAGTCAGTGGCCAAAACCCATTACAATCAGATGGCTACCAG
CATACAGCCTTCAGCAAGCCTCCAGGATCCACTGGTCGACTCACTGCTAGCATAACTTCGTATAAAGTAT
CCTATACGAAGTTATTTGCCTTAACCCAGAAATTATCACTGTTATTCTTTAGAATGGTGCAAAGAATAAC
TTCGTATAATGTATGCTATACGAAGTTATGAATTCGATATCAAGCTTATCGATAATCAACCTCTGGATTA
CAAAATTTGTGAAAGATTGACTGGTATTCTTAACTATGTTGCTCCTTTTACGCTATGTGGATACGCTGCT
TTAATGCCTTTGTATCATGCTATTGCTTCCCGTATGGCTTTCATTTTCTCCTCCTTGTATAAATCCTGGT
TGCTGTCTCTTTATGAGGAGTTGTGGCCCGTTGTCAGGCAACGTGGCGTGGTGTGCACTGTGTTTGCTGA
CGCAACCCCCACTGGTTGGGGCATTGCCACCACCTGTCAGCTCCTTTCCGGGACTTTCGCTTTCCCCCTC
CCTATTGCCACGGCGGAACTCATCGCCGCCTGCCTTGCCCGCTGCTGGACAGGGGCTCGGCTGTTGGGCA
CTGACAATTCCGTGGTGTTGTCGGGGAAATCATCGTCCTTTCCTTGGCTGCTCGCCTATGTTGCCACCTG
GATTCTGCGCGGGACGTCCTTCTGCTACGTCCCTTCGGCCCTCAATCCAGCGGACCTTCCTTCCCGCGGC
CTGCTGCCGGCTCTGCGGCCTCTTCCGCGTCTTCGCCTTCGCCCTCAGACGAGTCGGATCTCCCTTTGGG
CCGCCTCCCCGCATCGATACCGAGCGCTGCTCGAGAGATCTACGGGTGGCATCCCTGTGACCCCTCCCCA
GTGCCTCTCCTGGCCCTGGAAGTTGCCACTCCAGTGCCCACCAGCCTTGTCCTAATAAAATTAAGTTGCA
TCATTTTGTCTGACTAGGTGTCCTTCTATAATATTATGGGGTGGAGGGGGGTGGTATGGAGCAAGGGGCA
AGTTGGGAAGACAACCTGTAGGGCCTGCGGGGTCTATTGGGAACCAAGCTGGAGTGCAGTGGCACAATCT
TGGCTCACTGCAATCTCCGCCTCCTGGGTTCAAGCGATTCTCCTGCCTCAGCCTCCCGAGTTGTTGGGAT
TCCAGGCATGCATGACCAGGCTCAGCTAATTTTTGTTTTTTTGGTAGAGACGGGGTTTCACCATATTGGC
CAGGCTGGTCTCCAACTCCTAATCTCAGGTGATCTACCCACCTTGGCCTCCCAAATTGCTGGGATTACAG
GCGTGAACCACTGCTCCCTTCCCTGTCCTTCTGATTTTGTAGGTAACCACGTGCGGACCGAGCGGCCGCA
GGAACCCCTAGTGATGGAGTTGGCCACTCCCTCTCTGCGCGCTCGCTCGCTCACTGAGGCCGGGCGACCA
AAGGTCGCCCGACGCCCGGGCTTTGCCCGGGCGGCCTCAGTGAGCGAGCGAGCGCGCAGCTGCCTGCAGG
GGCGCCTGATGCGGTATTTTCTCCTTACGCATCTGTGCGGTATTTCACACCGCATA
[95 nt withheld, positions 3767-3861]
T
[46 nt withheld, positions 3863-3908]
C
[141 nt withheld, positions 3910-4050]
CCTTTGACGTTGGAGTCCACGTTCTTT
[37 nt withheld, positions 4078-4114]
ACTCTATCTCGGGCTATTCTTTTGATTTATAAGGGATTTTGCCGATTTCGGTCTATTGGTTAAAAAATGA
GCTGATTTAACAAAAATTTAACGCGAATTTTAACAAAATATTAACGTTTACAATTTTATGGTGCACTCTC
AGTACAATCTGCTCTGATGCCGCATAGTTAAGCCAGCCCCGACACCCGCCAACACCCGCTGACGCGCCCT
GACGGGCTTGTCTGCTCCCGGCATCCGCTTACAGACAAGCTGTGACCGTCTCCGGGAGCTGCATGTGTCA
GAGGTTTTCACCGTCATCACCGAAACGCGCGAGACGAAAGGGCCTCGTGATACGCCTATTTTTATAGGTT
AATGTCATGATAATAATGGTTTCTTAGACGTCAGGTGGCACTTTTCGGGGAAATGTGCGCGGAACCCCTA
TTTGTTTATTTTTCTAAATACATTCAAATATGTATCCGCTCATGAGACAATAACCCTGATAAATGCTTCA
ATAATATTGAAAAAGGAAGAGTATGAGTATTCAACATTTCCGTGTCGCCCTTATTCCCTTTTTTGCGGCA
TTTTGCCTTCCTGTTTTTGCTCACCCAGAAACGCTGGTGAAAGTAAAAGATGCTGAAGATCAGTTGGGTG
CACGAGTGGGTTACATCGAACTGGATCTCAACAGCGGTAAGATCCTTGAGAGTTTTCGCCCCGAAGAACG
TTTTCCAATGATGAGCACTTTTAAAGTTCTGCTATGTGGCGCGGTATTATCCCGTATTGACGCCGGGCAA
GAGCAACTCGGTCGCCGCATACACTATTCTCAGAATGACTTGGTTGAGTACTCACCAGTCACAGAAAAGC
ATCTTACGGATGGCATGACAGTAAGAGAATTATGCAGTGCTGCCATAACCATGAGTGATAACACTGCGGC
CAACTTACTTCTGACAACGATCGGAGGACCGAAGGAGCTAACCGCTTTTTTGCACAACATGGGGGATCAT
GTAACTCGCCTTGATCGTTGGGAACCGGAGCTGAATGAAGCCATACCAAACGACGAGCGTGACACCACGA
TGCCTGTAGCAATGGCAACAACGTTGCGCAAACTATTAACTGGCGAACTACTTACTCTAGCTTCCCGGCA
ACAATTAATAGACTGGATGGAGGCGGATAAAGTTGCAGGACCACTTCTGCGCTCGGCCCTTCCGGCTGGC
TGGTTTATTGCTGATAAATCTGGAGCCGGTGAGCGTGGGTCTCGCGGTATCATTGCAGCACTGGGGCCAG
ATGGTAAGCCCTCCCGTATCGTAGTTATCTACACGACGGGGAGTCAGGCAACTATGGATGAACGAAATAG
ACAGATCGCTGAGATAGGTGCCTCACTGATTAAGCATTGGTAACTGTCAGACCAAGTTTACTCATATATA
CTTTAGATTGATTTAAAACTTCATTTTTAATTTAAAAGGATCTAGGTGAAGATCCTTTTTGATAATCTCA
TGACCAAAATCCCTTAACGTGAGTTTTCGTTCCACTGAGCGTCAGACCCCGTAGAAAAGATCAAAGGATC
TTCTTGAGATCCTTTTTTTCTGCGCGTAATCTGCTGCTTGCAAACAAAAAAACCACCGCTACCAGCGGTG
GTTTGTTTGCCGGATCAAGAGCTACCAACTCTTTTTCCGAAGGTAACTGGCTTCAGCAGAGCGCAGATAC
CAAATACTGTTCTTCTAGTGTAGCCGTAGTTAGGCCACCACTTCAAGAACTCTGTAGCACCGCCTACATA
CCTCGCTCTGCTAATCCTGTTACCAGTGGCTGCTGCCAGTGGCGATAAGTCGTGTCTTACCGGGTTGGAC
TCAAGACGATAGTTACCGGATAAGGCGCAGCGGTCGGGCTGAACGGGGGGTTCGTGCACACAGCCCAGCT
TGGAGCGAACGACCTACACCGAACTGAGATACCTACAGCGTGAGCTATGAGAAAGCGCCACGCTTCCCGA
AGGGAGAAAGGCGGACAGGTATCCGGTAAGCGGCAGGGTCGGAACAGGAGAGCGCACGAGGGAGCTTCCA
GGGGGAAACGCCTGGTATCTTTATAGTCCTGTCGGGTTTCGCCACCTCTGACTTGAGCGTCGATTTTTGT
GATGCTCGTCAGGGGGGCGGAGCCTATGGAAAAACGCCAGCAACGCGGCCTTTTTACGGTTCCTGGCCTT
TTGCTGGCCTTTTGCTCACATGT
